>Addgene plasmid #67832 | pcDNA3-pHRFP | addgene partial sequence | sequence record 130551 | CMV-F 5'-CGCAAATGGGCGGTAGGCGTG-3'
GAGCTCTCTGGCTAACTAGAGAACCCACTGCTTACTGGCTTATCGAAATTAATACGACTCACTATAGGGA
GACCCAAGCTTGCCGCCACCATGGGAGGTTCTCATCATCATCATCATCATGGTATGGCTAGCATGACTGG
TGGACAGCAAATGGGTCGGGATCTGTACGACGATGACGATAAGGATCCGAGCTCGAGCGTTCATGCTATA
GGTCGGCTGAGCTCACCCGTGGTTTCCGAGCAGATGTACCCCGAGGACGGCGCCCTGAAGAGCGAGATCA
AGAAGGGGCTGAGGCTGAAGGACGGCGGCCACTACGCCGCCGAGGTCAAGACCACCTACAAGGCCAAGAA
GCCCGTGCAGCTGCCCGGCGCCTACATCGTCGACATCAAGTTGGACATCGTGTCCCACAACGAGGACTAC
ACCATCGTGGAACAGTGCGAACGCGCCGAGGGCCGCCACTCCACCGGCGGCATGGACGAGCTGTACAAGG
GAGGTACAGGCGGGAGTCTGGTGAGCAAGGGCGAGGAGGATAACATGGCCATCATCAAGGAGTTCATGCG
CTTCAAGGTGCACATGGAGGGCTCCGTGAACGGCCACGAGTTCGAGATCGAGGGCGAGGGCGAGGGCCGC
CCCTACGAGGCCTTTCAGACCGCTAAGCTGAAGGTGACCAAGGGTGGCCCCCTGCCCTTCGCCTGGGACA
TCCTGTCCCCTCAGTTCATGTACGGCTCCAAGGCCTACATTAAGCACCCAGCCGACATCCCCGACTACTT
CAAGCTGTCCTTCCCCGAGGGCTTCAGGTGGGAGCGCGTGATGAACTTCGAGGACGGCGGCATTATTCAC
GTTAACCAGGACTCCTCCCT
