>Addgene plasmid #67832 | pcDNA3-pHRFP | addgene partial sequence | sequence record 130554 | BGH-rev 5'-TAGAAGGCACAGTCGAGG-3'
TATAGAATAGGGCCCTCTAGATTAATATTTCTCTACGTAAGGCACCGGAATCATGCCTCGCTTACCTTCA
CTGTCTTCCGCATTCCACCATTGTTCCTCGGGTTTATCTCTTATACGTAGGATATCCCCTTTCTTAAATG
GTAAATCTTCCTCGTCATTTCCGTTAAAGTCGAACAATGCCCTAACATACTCAGCGCCGCCGCTGCCGCC
CTCGAGTTAATATTTCTCTACGTAAGGCACCGGAATCATGCCTCGCTTACCTTCACTGTCTTCCGCATTC
CACCATTGTTCCTCGGGTTTATCTCTTATACGTAGGATATCCCCTTTCTTAAATGGTAAATCTTCCTCGT
CATTTCCGTTAAAGTCGAACAATGCCCTAACATACTCAGCGCCGCCGCTGCCGCCGAATTCCAGCTTAAT
ACGACCTTTGGTCACGCGTGGCCTCCCAGCCCATGGTCTTCTTCTGCATTACAGGGCCGTCGGGGGGGAA
GTTGGTGCCGCGCAGCTTCACCTTGTAGATGAATACGCCGTCCTGCAGGGAGGAGTCCTGGTTAACGTGA
ATAATGCCGCCGTCCTCGAAGTTCATCACGCGCTCCCACCTGAAGCCCTCGGGGAAGGACAGCTTGAAGT
AGTCGGGGATGTCGGCTGGGTGCTTAATGTAGGCCTTGGAGCCGTACATGAACTGAGGGGACAGGATGTC
CCAGGCGAAGGGCAGGGGGCCACCCTTGGTCACCTTCAGCTTAGCGGTCTGAAAGGCCTCGTAGGGGCGG
CCCTCGCCCTCGCCCTCGATCTCGAACTCGTGGCCGTTCACGGAGCCCTCCATGTGCACCTTGAAGCGCA
TGAACTCCTT
