>Addgene plasmid #67832 | pcDNA3-pHRFP | depositor partial sequence | sequence record 132167 | Insert sequence
AAGCTTGCCGCCACCATGGGAGGTTCTCATCATCATCATCATCATGGTATGGCTAGCATGACTGGTGGAC
AGCAAATGGGTCGGGATCTGTACGACGATGACGATAAGGATCCGAGCTCGAGCGTTCATGCTATAGGTCG
GCTGAGCTCACCCGTGGTTTCCGAGCGGATGTACCCCGAGGACGGCGCCCTGAAGAGCGAGATCAAGAAG
GGGCTGAGGCTGAAGGACGGCGGCCACTACGCCGCCGAGGTCAAGACCACCTACAAGGCCAAGAAGCCCG
TGCAGCTGCCCGGCGCCTACATCGTCGACATCAAGTTGGACATCGTGTCCCACAACGAGGACTACACCAT
CGTGGAACAGTGCGAACGCGCCGAGGGCCGCCACTCCACCGGCGGCATGGACGAGCTGTACAAGGGAGGT
ACAGGCGGGAGTCTGGTGAGCAAGGGCGAGGAGGATAACATGGCCATCATCAAGGAGTTCATGCGCTTCA
AGGTGCACATGGAGGGCTCCGTGAACGGCCACGAGTTCGAGATCGAGGGCGAGGGCGAGGGCCGCCCCTA
CGAGGCCTTTCAGACCGCTAAGCTGAAGGTGACCAAGGGTGGCCCCCTGCCCTTCGCCTGGGACATCCTG
TCCCCTCAGTTCATGTACGGCTCCAAGGCCTACATTAAGCACCCAGCCGACATCCCCGACTACTTCAAGC
TGTCCTTCCCCGAGGGCTTCAGGTGGGAGCGCGTGATGAACTTCGAGGACGGCGGCATTATTCACGTTAA
CCAGGACTCCTCCCTGCAGGACGGCGTATTCATCTACAAGGTGAAGCTGCGCGGCACCAACTTCCCCCCC
GACGGCCCTGTAATGCAGAAGAAGACCATGGGCTGGGAGGCCACGCGTGACCAAAGGTCGTATTAAGCTG
GAATTC
