[The description below was written by a language model from this plasmid's Addgene catalogue record.]
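Description:
pcDNA3-pHRFP is a mammalian expression plasmid built on the pcDNA3 backbone (about 5.4 kb without insert) that carries a synthetic, genetically encoded pH-sensitive red fluorescent protein, pHRFP. The roughly 0.9 kb coding insert was placed between the HindIII and EcoRI sites of the polylinker, both of which remain intact, so that it lies downstream of the CMV promoter, a strong constitutive promoter for transcription in a wide range of mammalian cell lines. The protein carries an N-terminal His tag, which can serve for immunodetection or metal-affinity purification. The depositor notes that the insert differs from the closest reference protein sequence at two positions, I279V and T295S.

In bacteria the plasmid is maintained at high copy number under ampicillin selection. In mammalian cells the backbone's neomycin resistance marker allows G418 selection of stable transfectants, although the construct is equally suited to transient transfection. No feature table accompanies the record, so other backbone elements are not individually documented here.

The stated purpose is expression of a red fluorescent pH indicator. The associated publication concerns monitoring redox dynamics in living cells with a redox-sensitive red fluorescent protein, which suggests that pHRFP reports pH-related fluorescence changes in that live-cell imaging context. The record does not state its exact role, nor its pH response range or spectral properties.
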