Addgene plasmid #67832: pcDNA3-pHRFP
Purpose: pH-Sensitive Red Fluorescent Protein
Depositing lab: Huiwang Ai. Publication: Monitoring redox dynamics in living cells with a redox-sensitive red fluorescent protein. Fan Y, Chen Z, Ai HW. Anal Chem. 2015 Mar 3;87(5):2802-10. doi: 10.1021/ac5041988. Epub 2015 Feb 20. PubMed 25666702.
Backbone
  Vector backbone: pcDNA3
  Backbone size w/o insert (bp): 5400
  Vector type: Mammalian Expression
  Selectable markers: Neomycin (select with G418)
Growth in bacteria
  Bacterial resistance: Ampicillin, 100 μg/mL
  Growth temperature: 37°C
  Growth strain: DH10B
  Copy number: High Copy
Gene/Insert
  Gene/Insert name: pH sensitive red fluorescent protein pHRFP (alt name: pHRFP)
  Species: Synthetic
  Insert size (bp): 916
  GenBank ID: KM658165
  Promoter: CMV
  Tag / fusion protein: His Tag (N terminal on insert)
  Cloning method: Restriction Enzyme; 5′ cloning site Hind III (not destroyed); 3′ cloning site EcoR I (not destroyed)
  Sequencing primers: 5′ CMV Forward
Terms and licenses: Academic/Nonprofit Terms; Industry Terms: Not Available to Industry
Depositor comments: pHRFP insert contains I279V and T295S compared to closest reference sequence AJB84631.1.
How to cite: pcDNA3-pHRFP was a gift from Huiwang Ai (Addgene plasmid # 67832 ; http://n2t.net/addgene:67832 ; RRID:Addgene_67832)
